Addgene plasmid #155377: pJK430
Purpose: PphlF_A2NT in dCRv1, 2x cascade + [dCas9 + PA4-mVenus]
Depositing lab: Pamela Silver. Depositing organization: Harvard Medical School. Publication: Toward a translationally independent RNA-based synthetic oscillator using deactivated CRISPR-Cas. Kuo J, Yuan R, Sanchez C, Paulsson J, Silver PA. Nucleic Acids Res. 2020 Aug 20;48(14):8165-8177. doi: 10.1093/nar/gkaa557. PubMed 32609820.
Backbone
  Vector backbone: SC101
  Total vector size (bp): 10815
  Vector type: Bacterial Expression, CRISPR
Growth in bacteria
  Bacterial resistance: Chloramphenicol, 25 μg/mL
  Growth temperature: 37°C
  Growth strain: DH5alpha
  Copy number: Low Copy
Gene/Insert 1
  Gene/Insert name: dCas9 (bacteria) (alt name: deactivated Cas9 (S. pyogenes))
  Species: S. pyogenes
  Insert size (bp): 4107
  Mutation: D10A H840A (catalytically inactive)
Gene/Insert 2
  Gene/Insert name: PA4-mVenus
  Insert size (bp): 997
Gene/Insert 3
  Gene/Insert name: PphlF_A2NT in dCas9 sgRNA oscillator v1
  Species: Synthetic
  Insert size (bp): 1557
Resource information
  A portion of this plasmid was derived from a plasmid made by: pdCas9-bacteria (Stanley Qi, Addgene #44249); pLPT119 (Johan Paulsson, Addgene #85526); Christopher Voigt (Addgene #62307, 62308)
Terms and licenses: Academic/Nonprofit Terms; Industry Terms: Not Available to Industry
How to cite: pJK430 was a gift from Pamela Silver (Addgene plasmid # 155377 ; http://n2t.net/addgene:155377 ; RRID:Addgene_155377)
