[The description below was written by a language model from this plasmid's Addgene catalogue record and pLannotate feature annotations shown in this document.]
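Description:
pJK430 is a low-copy bacterial expression and CRISPR plasmid of about 10.8 kb built on a pSC101 backbone. It replicates through the pSC101 origin together with the Rep101 (RepA) protein it encodes, and is selected with chloramphenicol through a cat gene driven by its native promoter. It was built as part of work on an RNA-based synthetic oscillator that uses deactivated CRISPR-Cas repression rather than protein repressors as the regulatory layer.

The plasmid combines three functional modules. The first is catalytically inactive S. pyogenes dCas9 (D10A, H840A), placed downstream of the tetR/tetA promoter region with a divergently oriented TetR gene. dCas9 expression should therefore be repressed by TetR and induced by tetracycline-class inducers, and the unit ends in rrnB T1 and T7Te terminators. The second is the guide RNA circuit, recorded as "PphlF_A2NT in dCas9 sgRNA oscillator v1" and described as a 2x cascade. The feature table shows three S. pyogenes gRNA scaffolds here, interspersed with J23119-derived promoter fragments and terminators, which fits sgRNAs that direct dCas9 to repress one another's promoters. The PphlF promoter and the A2NT guide are named in the record but not annotated, and the exact wiring is not stated. The third is the reporter, PA4-mVenus, annotated as an SYFP2-like yellow fluorescent protein. It is preceded by an sTRSV hammerhead ribozyme, which typically acts as an insulator by cleaving the 5' leader, and is followed by an rrnB T1 terminator. The PA4 promoter is presumably a target of one of the sgRNAs, so fluorescence would report circuit state in E. coli.
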