Features (pLannotate 1.2.2; 22 found; start..end, strand, type, name):
      7..630     -  CDS            TetR: tetracycline repressor TetR; tetR from transposon Tn10; TetR binds to the tetracycline operator tetO to inhibit transcription. This inhibition can be relieved by adding tetracycline or doxycycline.
    649..704     +  promoter       tetR/tetA promoters: tetR; overlapping promoters for bacterial tetR and tetA
    740..4844    +  CDS            dCas9 (fragment): catalytically dead mutant of the Cas9 endonuclease from the Streptococcus pyogenes Type II CRISPR/Cas system RNA-guided DNA-binding protein that lacks endonuclease activity due to the D10A mutation in the RuvC catalytic domain and the H840A mutation in the HNH catalytic domain
   4870..4941    +  terminator     rrnB T1 terminator: transcription terminator T1 from the E. coli rrnB gene
   4957..4984    +  terminator     T7Te terminator: phage T7 early transcription terminator
   5019..5062    -  terminator     bacterial terminator: putative bacterial transcription terminator
   5145..5220    +  misc_RNA       gRNA scaffold: guide RNA scaffold for the Streptococcus pyogenes CRISPR/Cas9 system
   5328..5353    -  promoter       J23119 promoter (fragment): bacterial promoter (Registry of Standard Biological Parts BBa J23119)
   5354..5429    +  misc_RNA       gRNA scaffold: guide RNA scaffold for the Streptococcus pyogenes CRISPR/Cas9 system
   5510..5541    +  promoter       J23119 promoter (fragment): bacterial promoter (Registry of Standard Biological Parts BBa J23119)
   6285..6356    +  terminator     rrnB T1 terminator: transcription terminator T1 from the E. coli rrnB gene
   6372..6399    +  terminator     T7Te terminator: phage T7 early transcription terminator
   6496..6571    +  misc_RNA       gRNA scaffold: guide RNA scaffold for the Streptococcus pyogenes CRISPR/Cas9 system
   7179..8129    -  CDS            Rep101: RepA protein needed for replication with the pSC101 origin; rep101
   8177..8399    -  rep_origin     pSC101 ori: low-copy replication origin that requires the Rep101 protein
   8944..8993    +  misc_RNA       sTRSV HHRz: hammerhead ribozyme from the tobacco ringspot virus satellite RNA (Khvorova et al., 2003)
   9046..9756    +  CDS            SYFP2: SYFP2 is a basic (constitutively fluorescent) yellow fluorescent protein published in 2006, derived from Aequorea victoria. It is reported to be a very rapidly-maturing monomer with moderate acid sensitivity.
   9756..9793    -  misc_feature   MCS (fragment): pBluescript multiple cloning site
   9817..9903    +  terminator     rrnB T1 terminator: Escherichia coli rrnB; transcription terminator T1 from the E. coli rrnB gene
   9916..10010   -  terminator     lambda t0 terminator: transcription terminator from phage lambda
  10034..10690   -  CDS            cat: CAT_ECOLX - Experimental evidence at protein level: Swiss-Prot protein existence level 1. This enzyme is an effector of chloramphenicol resistance in bacteria. From Escherichia coli. This protein is used as a marker in many commonly used cloning vectors, such as pACYC184.
  10691..10793   -  promoter       cat promoter: promoter of the E. coli cat gene encoding chloramphenicol acetyltransferase
>Addgene plasmid #155377 | pJK430 | addgene full sequence | sequence record 309006 | Addgene NGS Result
GACGTCTTAAGACCCACTTTCACATTTAAGTTGTTTTTCTAATCCGCATATGATCAATTCAAGGCCGAAT
AAGAAGGCTGGCTCTGCACCTTGGTGATCAAATAATTCGATAGCTTGTCGTAATAATGGCGGCATACTAT
CAGTAGTAGGTGTTTCCCTTTCTTCTTTAGCGACTTGATGCTCTTGATCTTCCAATACGCAACCTAAAGT
AAAATGCCCCACAGCGCTGAGTGCATATAATGCATTCTCTAGTGAAAAACCTTGTTGGCATAAAAAGGCT
AATTGATTTTCGAGAGTTTCATACTGTTTTTCTGTAGGCCGTGTACCTAAATGTACTTTTGCTCCATCGC
GATGACTTAGTAAAGCACATCTAAAACTTTTAGCGTTATTACGTAAAAAATCTTGCCAGCTTTCCCCTTC
TAAAGGGCAAAAGTGAGTATGGTGCCTATCTAACATCTCAATGGCTAAGGCGTCGAGCAAAGCCCGCTTA
TTTTTTACATGCCAATACAATGTAGGCTGCTCTACACCTAGCTTCTGGGCGAGTTTACGGGTTGTTAAAC
CTTCGATTCCGACCTCATTAAGCAGCTCTAATGCGCTGTTAATCACTTTACTTTTATCTAATCTAGACAT
CATTAATTCCTAATTTTTGTTGACACTCTATCGTTGATAGAGTTATTTTACCACTCCCTATCAGTGATAG
AGAAAAGAATTCAAAAGATCTAAAGAGGAGAAAGGATCTATGGATAAGAAATACTCAATAGGCTTAGCTA
TCGGCACAAATAGCGTCGGATGGGCGGTGATCACTGATGAATATAAGGTTCCGTCTAAAAAGTTCAAGGT
TCTGGGAAATACAGACCGCCACAGTATCAAAAAAAATCTTATAGGGGCTCTTTTATTTGACAGTGGAGAG
ACAGCGGAAGCGACTCGTCTCAAACGGACAGCTCGTAGAAGGTATACACGTCGGAAGAATCGTATTTGTT
ATCTACAGGAGATTTTTTCAAATGAGATGGCGAAAGTAGATGATAGTTTCTTTCATCGACTTGAAGAGTC
TTTTTTGGTGGAAGAAGACAAGAAGCATGAACGTCATCCTATTTTTGGAAATATAGTAGATGAAGTTGCT
TATCATGAGAAATATCCAACTATCTATCATCTGCGAAAAAAATTGGTAGATTCTACTGATAAAGCGGATT
TGCGCTTAATCTATTTGGCCTTAGCGCATATGATTAAGTTTCGTGGTCATTTTTTGATTGAGGGAGATTT
AAATCCTGATAATAGTGATGTGGACAAACTATTTATCCAGTTGGTACAAACCTACAATCAATTATTTGAA
GAAAACCCTATTAACGCAAGTGGAGTAGATGCTAAAGCGATTCTTTCTGCACGATTGAGTAAATCAAGAC
GATTAGAAAATCTCATTGCTCAGCTCCCCGGTGAGAAGAAAAATGGCTTATTTGGGAATCTCATTGCTTT
GTCATTGGGTTTGACCCCTAATTTTAAATCAAATTTTGATTTGGCAGAAGATGCTAAATTACAGCTTTCA
AAAGATACTTACGATGATGATTTAGATAATTTATTGGCGCAAATTGGAGATCAATATGCTGATTTGTTTT
TGGCAGCTAAGAATTTATCAGATGCTATTTTACTTTCAGATATCCTAAGAGTAAATACTGAAATAACTAA
GGCTCCCCTATCAGCTTCAATGATTAAACGCTACGATGAACATCATCAAGACTTGACTCTTTTAAAAGCT
TTAGTTCGACAACAACTTCCAGAAAAGTATAAAGAAATCTTTTTTGATCAATCAAAAAACGGATATGCAG
GTTATATTGATGGGGGAGCTAGCCAAGAAGAATTTTATAAATTTATCAAACCAATTTTAGAAAAAATGGA
TGGTACTGAGGAATTATTGGTGAAACTAAATCGTGAAGATTTGCTGCGCAAGCAACGGACCTTTGACAAC
GGCTCTATTCCCCATCAAATTCACTTGGGTGAGCTGCATGCTATTTTGAGAAGACAAGAAGACTTTTATC
CATTTTTAAAAGACAATCGTGAGAAGATTGAAAAAATCTTGACTTTTCGAATTCCTTATTATGTTGGTCC
ATTGGCGCGTGGCAATAGTCGTTTTGCATGGATGACTCGGAAGTCTGAAGAAACAATTACCCCATGGAAT
TTTGAAGAAGTTGTCGATAAAGGTGCTTCAGCTCAATCATTTATTGAACGCATGACAAACTTTGATAAAA
ATCTTCCAAATGAAAAAGTACTACCAAAACATAGTTTGCTTTATGAGTATTTTACGGTTTATAACGAATT
GACAAAGGTCAAATATGTTACTGAAGGAATGCGAAAACCAGCATTTCTTTCAGGTGAACAGAAGAAAGCC
ATTGTTGATTTACTCTTCAAAACAAATCGAAAAGTAACCGTTAAGCAATTAAAAGAAGATTATTTCAAAA
AAATAGAATGTTTTGATAGTGTTGAAATTTCAGGAGTTGAAGATAGATTTAATGCTTCATTAGGTACCTA
CCATGATTTGCTAAAAATTATTAAAGATAAAGATTTTTTGGATAATGAAGAAAATGAAGATATCTTAGAG
GATATTGTTTTAACATTGACCTTATTTGAAGATAGGGAGATGATTGAGGAAAGACTTAAAACATATGCTC
ACCTCTTTGATGATAAGGTGATGAAACAGCTTAAACGTCGCCGTTATACTGGTTGGGGACGTTTGTCTCG
AAAATTGATTAATGGTATTAGGGATAAGCAATCTGGCAAAACAATATTAGATTTTTTGAAATCAGATGGT
TTTGCCAATCGCAATTTTATGCAGCTGATCCATGATGATAGTTTGACATTTAAAGAAGACATTCAAAAAG
CACAAGTGTCTGGACAAGGCGATAGTTTACATGAACATATTGCAAATTTAGCTGGTAGCCCTGCTATTAA
AAAAGGTATTTTACAGACTGTAAAAGTTGTTGATGAATTGGTCAAAGTAATGGGGCGGCATAAGCCAGAA
AATATCGTTATTGAAATGGCACGTGAAAATCAGACAACTCAAAAGGGCCAGAAAAATTCGCGAGAGCGTA
TGAAACGAATCGAAGAAGGTATCAAAGAATTAGGAAGTCAGATTCTTAAAGAGCATCCTGTTGAAAATAC
TCAATTGCAAAATGAAAAGCTCTATCTCTATTATCTCCAAAATGGAAGAGACATGTATGTGGACCAAGAA
TTAGATATTAATCGTTTAAGTGATTATGATGTCGATGCCATTGTTCCACAAAGTTTCCTTAAAGACGATT
CAATAGACAATAAGGTCTTAACGCGTTCTGATAAAAATCGTGGTAAATCGGATAACGTTCCAAGTGAAGA
AGTAGTCAAAAAGATGAAAAACTATTGGAGACAACTTCTAAACGCCAAGTTAATCACTCAACGTAAGTTT
GATAATTTAACGAAAGCTGAACGTGGAGGTTTGAGTGAACTTGATAAAGCTGGTTTTATCAAACGCCAAT
TGGTTGAAACTCGCCAAATCACTAAGCATGTGGCACAAATTTTGGATAGTCGCATGAATACTAAATACGA
TGAAAATGATAAACTTATTCGAGAGGTTAAAGTGATTACCTTAAAATCTAAATTAGTTTCTGACTTCCGA
AAAGATTTCCAATTCTATAAAGTACGTGAGATTAACAATTACCATCATGCCCATGATGCGTATCTAAATG
CCGTCGTTGGAACTGCTTTGATTAAGAAATATCCAAAACTTGAATCGGAGTTTGTCTATGGTGATTATAA
AGTTTATGATGTTCGTAAAATGATTGCTAAGTCTGAGCAAGAAATAGGCAAAGCAACCGCAAAATATTTC
TTTTACTCTAATATCATGAACTTCTTCAAAACAGAAATTACACTTGCAAATGGAGAGATTCGCAAACGCC
CTCTAATCGAAACTAATGGGGAAACTGGAGAAATTGTCTGGGATAAAGGGCGAGATTTTGCCACAGTGCG
CAAAGTATTGTCCATGCCCCAAGTCAATATTGTCAAGAAAACAGAAGTACAGACAGGCGGATTCTCCAAG
GAGTCAATTTTACCAAAAAGAAATTCGGACAAGCTTATTGCTCGTAAAAAAGACTGGGATCCAAAAAAAT
ATGGTGGTTTTGATAGTCCAACGGTAGCTTATTCAGTCCTAGTGGTTGCTAAGGTGGAAAAAGGGAAATC
GAAGAAGTTAAAATCCGTTAAAGAGTTACTAGGGATCACAATTATGGAAAGAAGTTCCTTTGAAAAAAAT
CCGATTGACTTTTTAGAAGCTAAAGGATATAAGGAAGTTAAAAAAGACTTAATCATTAAACTACCTAAAT
ATAGTCTTTTTGAGTTAGAAAACGGTCGTAAACGGATGCTGGCTAGTGCCGGAGAATTACAAAAAGGAAA
TGAGCTGGCTCTGCCAAGCAAATATGTGAATTTTTTATATTTAGCTAGTCATTATGAAAAGTTGAAGGGT
AGTCCAGAAGATAACGAACAAAAACAATTGTTTGTGGAGCAGCATAAGCATTATTTAGATGAGATTATTG
AGCAAATCAGTGAATTTTCTAAGCGTGTTATTTTAGCAGATGCCAATTTAGATAAAGTTCTTAGTGCATA
TAACAAACATAGAGACAAACCAATACGTGAACAAGCAGAAAATATTATTCATTTATTTACGTTGACGAAT
CTTGGAGCTCCCGCTGCTTTTAAATATTTTGATACAACAATTGATCGTAAACGATATACGTCTACAAAAG
AAGTTTTAGATGCCACTCTTATCCATCAATCCATCACTGGTCTTTATGAAACACGCATTGATTTGAGTCA
GCTAGGAGGTGACTAACTCGAGTAAGGATCTCCAGGCATCAAATAAAACGAAAGGCTCAGTCGAAAGACT
GGGCCTTTCGTTTTATCTGTTGTTTGTCGGTGAACGCTCTCTACTAGAGTCACACTGGCTCACCTTCGGG
TGGGCCTTTCTGCGTTTATACCTAGTAATAGGCGTATCACGAGGCAGAATTTCAGATAAAAAAAATCCTT
AGCTTTCGCTAAGGATGATTTCTGGAATTCTAAAGATCTCAGAAATCATTTTACACCAACGGGTCACACG
GGTATTATGCTAGCATAATACCAGCTAGTTGTGGGTTTTAGAGCTAGAAATAGCAAGTTAAAATAAGGCT
AGTCCGTTATCAACTTGAAAAAGTGGCACCGAGTCGGTGCTTTTTTTCTCGGTACCAAATTCCAGAAAAG
AGGCCTCCCGAAAGGGGGGCCTTTTTTCGTTTTGGTCCGCTTAAGCTTTTTACACCTCCACAACTAGCTG
GTATTATGCTAGCATAATACCTAGGACTGAGCTGTTTTAGAGCTAGAAATAGCAAGTTAAAATAAGGCTA
GTCCGATTGCAACTTGAAAAAGTGGCACCGAGTCGGTGCTTTTTTTCTCGGTACCAAATTCCAGAAAAGA
GACGCTTTCGAGCGTCTTTTTTCGTTTTGGTCCGATAGGATCCACTTTTACAGCTAGCTCAGTCCTAGGT
ATTATGCTAGCCTGAAGTACGTCTGAGCGTGATACCCGCTCACTGAAGATGGCCCGGTAGGGCCGAAACG
TACCTCTACAAATAATTTTGTTTAACTATGGACTATGTTTGAAAGGGAGAAATACTAGATGGCACGTACC
CCGAGCCGTAGCAGCATTGGTAGCCTGCGTAGTCCGCATACCCATAAAGCAATTCTGACCAGCACCATTG
AAATCCTGAAAGAATGTGGTTATAGCGGTCTGAGCATTGAAAGCGTTGCACGTCGTGCCGGTGCAAGCAA
ACCGACCATTTATCGTTGGTGGACCAATAAAGCAGCACTGATTGCCGAAGTGTATGAAAATGAAAGCGAA
CAGGTGCGTAAATTTCCGGATCTGGGTAGCTTTAAAGCCGATCTGGATTTTCTGCTGCGTAATCTGTGGA
AAGTTTGGCGTGAAACCATTTGTGGTGAAGCATTTCGTTGTGTTATTGCAGAAGCACAGCTGGACCCTGC
AACCCTGACCCAGCTGAAAGATCAGTTTATGGAACGTCGTCGTGAGATGCCGAAAAAACTGGTTGAAAAT
GCCATTAGCAATGGTGAACTGCCGAAAGATACCAATCGTGAACTGCTGCTGGATATGATTTTTGGTTTTT
GTTGGTATCGCCTGCTGACCGAACAGCTGACCGTTGAACAGGATATTGAAGAATTTACCTTCCTGCTGAT
TAATGGTGTTTGTCCGGGTACACAGCGTTAACTAGGGCCCATACCCCCAGGCATCAAATAAAACGAAAGG
CTCAGTCGAAAGACTGGGCCTTTCGTTTTATCTGTTGTTTGTCGGTGAACGCTCTCTACTAGAGTCACAC
TGGCTCACCTTCGGGTGGGCCTTTCTGCGTTTATATACGCGACGTACGGTGGAATCTGATTCGTTACCAA
TTGACATGATACGAAACGTACCGTATCGTTAAGGTATAATACCCGTGTGACCCGTGTTTTAGAGCTAGAA
ATAGCAAGTTAAAATAAGGCTAGTCCGTTATCAACTTGAAAAAGTGGCACCGAGTCGGTGCTTTTTTTCT
CGGTACCAAAGACGAACAATAAGACGCTGAAAAGCGTCTTTTTTCGTTTTGGTCCTTTAGAATTCCTGCA
GGCTTCTAGGGTACGGGTTTTGCTGCCCGCAAACGGGCTGTTCTGGTGTTGCTAGTTTGTTATCAGAATC
GCAGATCCGGCTTCAGCCGGTTTGCCGGCTGAAAGCGCTATTTCTTCCAGAATTGCCATGATTTTTTCCC
CACGGGAGGCGTCACTGGCTCCCGTGTTGTCGGCAGCTTTGATTCGATAAGCAGCATCGCCTGTTTCAGG
CTGTCTATGTGTGACTGTTGAGCTGTAACAAGTTGTCTCAGGTGTTCAATTTCATGTTCTAGTTGCTTTG
TTTTACTGGTTTCACCTGTTCTATTAGGTGTTACATGCTGTTCATCTGTTACATTGTCGATCTGTTCATG
GTGAACAGCTTTGAATGCACCAAAAACTCGTAAAAGCTCTGATGTATCTATCTTTTTTACACCGTTTTCA
TCTGTGCATATGGACAGTTTTCCCTTTGATATGTAACGGTGAACAGTTGTTCTACTTTTGTTTGTTAGTC
TTGATGCTTCACTGATAGATACAAGAGCCATAAGAACCTCAGATCCTTCCGTATTTAGCCAGTATGTTCT
CTAGTGTGGTTCGTTGTTTTTGCGTGAGCCATGAGAACGAACCATTGAGATCATACTTACTTTGCATGTC
ACTCAAAAATTTTGCCTCAAAACTGGTGAGCTGAATTTTTGCAGTTAAAGCATCGTGTAGTGTTTTTCTT
AGTCCGTTATGTAGGTAGGAATCTGATGTAATGGTTGTTGGTATTTTGTCACCATTCATTTTTATCTGGT
TGTTCTCAAGTTCGGTTACGAGATCCATTTGTCTATCTAGTTCAACTTGGAAAATCAACGTATCAGTCGG
GCGGCCTCGCTTATCAACCACCAATTTCATATTGCTGTAAGTGTTTAAATCTTTACTTATTGGTTTCAAA
ACCCATTGGTTAAGCCTTTTAAACTCATGGTAGTTATTTTCAAGCATTAACATGAACTTAAATTCATCAA
GGCTAATCTCTATATTTGCCTTGTGAGTTTTCTTTTGTGTTAGTTCTTTTAATAACCACTCATAAATCCT
CATAGAGTATTTGTTTTCAAAAGACTTAACATGTTCCAGATTATATTTTATGAATTTTTTTAACTGGAAA
AGATAAGGCAATATCTCTTCACTAAAAACTAATTCTAATTTTTCGCTTGAGAACTTGGCATAGTTTGTCC
ACTGGAAAATCTCAAAGCCTTTAACCAAAGGATTCCTGATTTCCACAGTTCTCGTCATCAGCTCTCTGGT
TGCTTTAGCTAATACACCATAAGCATTTTCCCTACTGATGTTCATCATCTGAGCGTATTGGTTATAAGTG
AACGATACCGTCCGTTCTTTCCTTGTAGGGTTTTCAATCGTGGGGTTGAGTAGTGCCACACAGCATAAAA
TTAGCTTGGTTTCATGCTCCGTTAAGTCATAGCGACTAATCGCTAGTTCATTTGCTTTGAAAACAACTAA
TTCAGACATACATCTCAATTGGTCTAGGTGATTTTAATCACTATACCAATTGAGATGGGCTAGTCAATGA
TAATTACTAGTCCTTTTCCTTTGAGTTGTGGGTATCTGTAAATTCTGCTAGACCTTTGCTGGAAAACTTG
TAAATTCTGCTAGACCCTCTGTAAATTCCGCTAGACCTTTGTGTGTTTTTTTTGTTTATATTCAAGTGGT
TATAATTTATAGAATAAAGAAAGAATAAAAAAAGATAAAAAGAATAGATCCCAGCCCTGTGTATAACTCA
CTACTTTAGTCAGTTCCGCAGTATTACAAAAGGATGTCGCAAACGCTGTTTGCTCCTCTACAAAACAGAC
CTTAAAACCCTAAAGGCTTAAGTAGCACCCTCGCAAGCTCGGGCAAATCGCTGAATATTCCTTTTGTCTC
CGACCATCAGGCACCTGAGTCGCTGTCTTTTTCGTGACATTCAGTTCGCTGCGCTCACGGCTCTGGCAGT
GAATGGGGGTAAATGGCACTACAGGCGCCTTTTATGGATTCATGCAAGGAAACTACCCATAATACAAGAA
AAGCCCGTCACGGGCTTCTCAGGGCGTTTTATGGCGGGTCTGCTATGTGGTGCTATCTGACTTTTTGCTG
TTCAGCAGTTCCTGCCCTCTGATTTTCCAGTCTGACCACTTCGGATTATCCCGTGACAGGTCATTCAGAC
TGGCTAATGCACCCAGTAAGGCAGCGGTATCATCAACAGGCTTACCCGTCTTACTGTCCCTAGTGCTTGG
CCTAGTATGCGTCTCCTTTACACCTCCACAACTAGCTGGTATTATGCTAGCAGCTGTCACCGGATGTGCT
TTCCGGTCTGATGAGTCCGTGAGGACGAAACAGCCTCTACAAATAATTTTGTTTAACTTTACAAAGAGGA
GAAAGGTACCGCATGAGTAAAGGAGAAGAACTTTTCACTGGAGTTGTCCCAATTCTTGTTGAATTAGATG
GTGATGTTAATGGGCACAAATTTTCTGTCAGTGGAGAGGGTGAAGGTGATGCAACATACGGAAAACTTAC
CCTTAAATTGATTTGCACTACTGGAAAACTACCTGTTCCATGGCCAACACTTGTCACTACTTTGGGTTAT
GGTGTTCAATGCTTTGCGAGATACCCAGATCATATGAAACAGCATGACTTTTTCAAGAGTGCCATGCCCG
AAGGTTATGTACAGGAAAGAACTATATTTTTCAAAGATGACGGGAACTACAAGACACGTGCTGAAGTCAA
GTTTGAAGGTGATACCCTTGTTAATAGAATCGAGTTAAAAGGTATTGATTTTAAAGAAGATGGAAACATT
CTTGGACACAAATTGGAATACAACTATAACTCACACAATGTATACATCACGGCAGACAAACAAAAGAATG
GAATCAAAGCGAACTTCAAAATTAGACACAACATTGAAGATGGAGGTGTTCAACTAGCAGACCATTATCA
ACAAAATACTCCAATTGGCGATGGCCCTGTCCTTTTACCAGACAACCATTACCTGTCCTACCAATCTAAG
CTTTCGAAAGATCCCAACGAAAAGAGAGACCACATGGTCCTTCTTGAGTTTGTAACAGCTGCTGGGATTA
CACATGGCATGGATGAACTATACAAATAAGCTTGATATCGAATTCCTGCAGCCCGGGGGATCCCATTGTA
CGCGTGCTAGAGGCATCAAATAAAACGAAAGGCTCAGTCGAAAGACTGGGCCTTTCGTTTTATCTGTTGT
TTGTCGGTGAACGCTCTCCTGAGTAGGACAAATTCTAGTGCTTGGATTCTCACCAATAAAAAACGCCCGG
CGGCAACCGAGCGTTCTGAACAAATCCAGATGGAGTTCTGAGGTCATTACTGGATCTATCAACAGGAGTC
CAAGCGAGCTCGATATCAAATTACGCCCCGCCCTGCCACTCATCGCAGTACTGTTGTAATTCATTAAGCA
TTCTGCCGACATGGAAGCCATCACAAACGGCATGATGAACCTGAATCGCCAGCGGCATCAGCACCTTGTC
GCCTTGCGTATAATATTTGCCCATGGTGAAAACGGGGGCGAAGAAGTTGTCCATATTGGCCACGTTTAAA
TCAAAACTGGTGAAACTCACCCAGGGATTGGCTGAGACGAAAAACATATTCTCAATAAACCCTTTAGGGA
AATAGGCCAGGTTTTCACCGTAACACGCCACATCTTGCGAATATATGTGTAGAAACTGCCGGAAATCGTC
GTGGTATTCACTCCAGAGCGATGAAAACGTTTCAGTTTGCTCATGGAAAACGGTGTAACAAGGGTGAACA
CTATCCCATATCACCAGCTCACCGTCTTTCATTGCCATACGAAATTCCGGATGAGCATTCATCAGGCGGG
CAAGAATGTGAATAAAGGCCGGATAAAACTTGTGCTTATTTTTCTTTACGGTCTTTAAAAAGGCCGTAAT
ATCCAGCTGAACGGTCTGGTTATAGGTACATTGAGCAACTGACTGAAATGCCTCAAAATGTTCTTTACGA
TGCCATTGGGATATATCAACGGTGGTATATCCAGTGATTTTTTTCTCCATTTTAGCTTCCTTAGCTCCTG
AAAATCTCGATAACTCAAAAAATACGCCCGGTAGTGATCTTATTTCATTATGGTGAAAGTTGGAACCTCT
TACGTGCCGATCAACGTCTCATTTTCGCCAGATATC
